>Addgene plasmid #17459 | pE5n | depositor full sequence | sequence record 8627 | Author sequence
CTTTCCTGCGTTATCCCCTGATTCTGTGGATAACCGTATTACCGCTAGCATGGATCTCGGGGACGTCTAA
CTACTAAGCGAGAGTAGGGAACTGCCAGGCATCAAATAAAACGAAAGGCTCAGTCGGAAGACTGGGCCTT
TCGTTTTATCTGTTGTTTGTCGGTGAACGCTCTCCTGAGTAGGACAAATCCGCCGGGAGCGGATTTGAAC
GTTGTGAAGCAACGGCCCGGAGGGTGGCGGGCAGGACGCCCGCCATAAACTGCCAGGCATCAAACTAAGC
AGAAGGCCATCCTGACGGATGGCCTTTTTGCGTTTCTACAAACTCTTCCTGTTAGTTAGTTACTTAAGCT
CGGGCCCCAAATAATGATTTTATTTTGACTGATAGTGACCTGTTCGTTGCAACAAATTGATAAGCAATGC
TTTTTTATAATGCCAACTTTGTACAAAAAAGCAGGCTTTAAAGGAACCAATTCAGTCGACATGGTGAGCA
AGGGCGAGGAGCTGTTCACCGGGGTGGTGCCCATCCTGGTCGAGCTGGACGGCGACGTAAACGGCCACAA
GTTCAGCGTGTCCGGCGAGGGCGAGGGCGATGCCACCTACGGCAAGCTGACCCTGAAGTTCATCTGCACC
ACCGGCAAGCTGCCCGTGCCCTGGCCCACCCTCGTGACCACCCTGACCTGGGGCGTGCAGTGCTTCAGCC
GCTACCCCGACCACATGAAGCAGCACGACTTCTTCAAGTCCGCCATGCCCGAAGGCTACGTCCAGGAGCG
CACCATCTTCTTCAAGGACGACGGCAACTACAAGACCCGCGCCGAGGTGAAGTTCGAGGGCGACACCCTG
GTGAACCGCATCGAGCTGAAGGGCATCGACTTCAAGGAGGACGGCAACATCCTGGGGCACAAGCTGGAGT
ACAACTACATCAGCCACAACGTCTATATCACCGCCGACAAGCAGAAGAACGGCATCAAGGCCAACTTCAA
GATCCGCCACAACATCGAGGACGGCAGCGTGCAGCTCGCCGACCACTACCAGCAGAACACCCCCATCGGC
GACGGCCCCGTGCTGCTGCCCGACAACCACTACCTGAGCACCCAGTCCGCCCTGAGCAAAGACCCCAACG
AGAAGCGCGATCACATGGTCCTGCTGGAGTTCGTGACCGCCGCCGGGATCACTCTCGGCATGGACGAGCT
GTACAAGCCTGGATCCGGTACAGATTTCGGACATGCGGCCGCATAAGTAGCTGACTCGAGATATCTAGAC
CCAGCTTTCTTGTACAAAGTTGGCATTATAAGAAAGCATTGCTTATCAATTTGTTGCAACGAACAGGTCA
CTATCAGTCAAAATAAAATCATTATTTGCCATCCAGCTGCAGCTCTGGCCCGTGTCTCAAAATCTCTGAT
GTTACATTGCACAAGATAAAAATATATCATCATGAACAATAAAACTGTCTGCTTACATAAACAGTAATAC
AAGGGGTGTTATGAGCCATATTCAACGGGAAACGTCGAGGCCGCGATTAAATTCCAACATGGATGCTGAT
TTATATGGGTATAAATGGGCTCGCGATAATGTCGGGCAATCAGGTGCGACAATCTATCGCTTGTATGGGA
AGCCCGATGCGCCAGAGTTGTTTCTGAAACATGGCAAAGGTAGCGTTGCCAATGATGTTACAGATGAGAT
GGTCAGACTAAACTGGCTGACGGAATTTATGCCTCTTCCGACCATCAAGCATTTTATCCGTACTCCTGAT
GATGCATGGTTACTCACCACTGCGATCCCCGGAAAAACAGCATTCCAGGTATTAGAAGAATATCCTGATT
CAGGTGAAAATATTGTTGATGCGCTGGCAGTGTCCCTGCGCCGGTTGCATTCGATTCCTGTTTGTAATTG
TCCTTTTAACAGCGATCGCGTATTTCGTCTCGCTCAGGCGCAATCACGAATGAATAACGGTTTGGTTGAT
GCGAGTGATTTTGATGACGAGCGTAATGGCTGGCCTGTTGAACAAGTCTGGAAAGAAATGCATAAACTTT
TGCCATTCTCACCGGATTCAGTCGTCACTCATGGTGATTTCTCACTTGATAACCTTATTTTTGACGAGGG
GAAATTAATAGGTTGTATTGATGTTGGACGAGTCGGAATCGCAGACCGATACCAGGATCTTGCCATCCTA
TGGAACTGCCTCGGTGAGTTTTCTCCTTCATTACAGAAACGGCTTTTTCAAAAATATGGTATTGATAATC
CTGATATGAATAAATTGCAGTTTCATTTGATGCTCGATGAGTTTTTCTAATCAGAATTGGTTAATTGGTT
GTAACATTATTCAGATTGGGCCCCGTTCCACTGAGCGTCAGACCCGGTAGAAAAGATCAAAGGATCTTCT
TGAGATCCTTTTTTTCTGCGCGTAATCTGCTGCTTGCAAACAAAAAAACCACCGCTACCAGCGGTGGTTT
GTTTGCCGGATCAAGAGCTACCAACTCTTTTTCCGAAGGTAACTGGCTTCAGCAGAGCGCAGATACCAAA
TACTGTTCTTCTAGTGTAGCCGTAGTTAGGCCACCACTTCAAGAACTCTGTAGCACCGCCTACATACCTC
GCTCTGCTAATCCTGTTACCAGTGGCTGCTGCCAGTGGCGATAAGTCGTGTCTTACCGGGTTGGACTCAA
GACGATAGTTACCGGATAAGGCGCAGCGGTCGGGCTGAACGGGGGGTTCGTGCACACAGCCCAGCTTGGA
GCGAACGACCTACACCGAACTGAGATACCTACAGCGTGAGCTATGAGAAAGCGCCACGCTTCCCGAAGGG
AGAAAGGCGGACAGGTATCCGGTAAGCGGCAGGGTCGGAACAGGAGAGCGCACGAGGGAGCTTCCAGGGG
GAAACGCCTGGTATCTTTATAGTCCTGTCGGGTTTCGCCACCTCTGACTTGAGCGTCGATTTTTGTGATG
CTCGTCAGGGGGGCGGAGCCTATGGAAAAACGCCAGCAACGCGGCCTTTTTACGGTTCCTGGCCTTTTGC
TGGCCTTTTGCTCACATGTT
Features (pLannotate 1.2.2; 8 found; start..end, strand, type, name):
      1..46      +  rep_origin     RSF ori (fragment): Plasmids containing the RSF 1030 origin of replication can be propagated in E. coli cells that contain additional plasmids with compatible origins.
    106..149     -  terminator     rrnB T1 terminator: Escherichia coli rrnB; transcription terminator T1 from the E. coli rrnB gene
    281..308     +  terminator     rrnB T2 terminator: transcription terminator T2 from the E. coli rrnB gene
    358..457     +  protein_bind   attL1: mutant version of attL; recombination site for the Gateway® LR reaction LR Clonase™
    481..1197    +  CDS            ECFP: ECFP is a basic (constitutively fluorescent) cyan fluorescent protein published in 1996, derived from Aequorea victoria. It has low acid sensitivity.
   1259..1358    -  protein_bind   attL2: mutant version of attL; recombination site for the Gateway® LR reaction LR Clonase™
   1481..2290    +  CDS            KanR: aminoglycoside phosphotransferase; aph(3')-Ia; confers resistance to kanamycin in bacteria or G418 (Geneticin®) in eukaryotes
   2380..2968    +  rep_origin     ori: high-copy-number ColE1/pMB1/pBR322/pUC origin of replication
