[The description below was written by a language model from this plasmid's Addgene catalogue record and pLannotate feature annotations shown in this document.]
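Description:
pE5n is an empty Gateway Entry vector of about 3 kb, derived from Invitrogen's pENTR1A and designed to add an N-terminal ECFP tag to a gene of interest. It is propagated in E. coli as a high-copy plasmid using a ColE1/pUC-type origin and is selected with kanamycin through an aph(3')-Ia resistance gene. The automated annotation also flags a short fragment resembling the RSF origin at the start of the sequence, which is unlikely to be an independent functional replicon. The rrnB T1 and T2 transcription terminators sit upstream of the entry cassette, where they shield it from read-through transcription originating in the backbone.

The entry cassette is bounded by attL1 and attL2. In this modified version the ccdB counter-selection gene of pENTR1A has been replaced by the ECFP coding sequence, followed by a short cloning region and a built-in stop codon. A gene of interest is inserted by conventional restriction cloning into the BamHI and NotI sites downstream of ECFP, giving an in-frame cyan fluorescent fusion. The vector carries no annotated promoter for the fusion. Expression depends on moving the tagged cassette by an LR reaction into a Destination vector, which may be one for bacterial, yeast, insect, mammalian or plant hosts.

Because the tag lies inside the att-flanked cassette rather than in the Destination vector, no att-derived linker peptide from the attB site separates ECFP from the protein of interest. pE5n belongs to a set of modified Entry vectors for generating epitope- or fluorescent-tagged constructs, developed for overexpressing tagged proteins in plants.
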