Addgene plasmid #17459: pE5n
Purpose: (Empty Backbone) modified pENTR vector for N-terminal ECFP tag fusion with your gene of interest
Depositing lab: Giovanna Benvenuto. Depositing organization: Stazione Zoologica Anton Dohrn. Publication: A modified Gateway cloning strategy for overexpressing tagged proteins in plants. Dubin MJ, Bowler C, Benvenuto G. Plant Methods. 2008 Jan 22. 4(1):3. 10.1186/1746-4811-4-3 PubMed 18211686.
Backbone
  Vector backbone: pENTR1A
  Backbone manufacturer: Invitrogen
  Backbone size (bp): 3030
  Modifications to backbone: A short cloning site region and stop codon replaced ccdB gene in pENTR1A. Inserted ECFP tag
  Vector type: Mammalian Expression, Bacterial Expression, Yeast Expression, Insect Expression, Plant Expression ; modified Gateway Entry vector
Growth in bacteria
  Bacterial resistance: Kanamycin, 50 μg/mL
  Growth temperature: 37°C
  Growth strain: DH5alpha
  Copy number: High Copy
Gene/Insert
  Gene/Insert name: None
  Tag / fusion protein: ECFP (N terminal on backbone)
  Cloning method: Gateway Cloning
  Sequencing primers: 5′ pENTR-F (5'-CTACAAACTCTTCCTGTTAGTTAG-3'); 3′ pENTR-R (5'-ATGGCTCATAACACCCCTTG-3')
Terms and licenses: Academic/Nonprofit Terms; Industry Terms: Not Available to Industry
Depositor comments: Part of a modified Gateway Entry vector system for generating epitope tagged constructs. Clone your gene of interest into this vector using the BamHI and NotI cloning sites to obtain a N-terminal ECFP tagged Entry vector. The resulting Entry vector can be recombined into Gateway Destination vectors for bacteria, insect mammalian, plant or yeast expression via the Gateway LR reaction. The tag is present in the Entry cassette to avoid the presence of att-derived protein linker sequences between the tag and gene or interest corresponding to the attB recombination site. A stop codon is already present within the vector (see plasmid map). GenBank accession number: EU344820
How to cite: pE5n was a gift from Giovanna Benvenuto (Addgene plasmid # 17459 ; http://n2t.net/addgene:17459 ; RRID:Addgene_17459)
