>Addgene plasmid #17459 | pE5n | addgene partial sequence | sequence record 23333 | 17459 with pENTR-R
GCTACTGGGCCAATATGATTTTATTTTGACTGATAGTGACCTGTTCGTTGCAACAAATTGATAAGCAATG
CTTTTTTATAATGCCAACTTTGTACAAAAAAGCAGGCTTTAAAGGAACCAATTCAGTCGACATGGTGAGC
AAGGGCGAGGAGCTGTTCACCGGGGTGGTGCCCATCCTGGTCGAGCTGGACGGCGACGTAAACGGCCACA
AGTTCAGCGTGTCCGGCGAGGGCGAGGGCGATGCCACCTACGGCAAGCTGACCCTGAAGTTCATCTGCAC
CACCGGCAAGCTGCCCGTGCCCTGGCCCACCCTCGTGACCACCCTGACCTGGGGCGTGCAGTGCTTCAGC
CGCTACCCCGACCACATGAAGCAGCACGACTTCTTCAAGTCCGCCATGCCCGAAGGCTACGTCCAGGAGC
GCACCATCTTCTTCAAGGACGACGGCAACTACAAGACCCGCGCCGAGGTGAAGTTCGAGGGCGACACCCT
GGTGAACCGCATCGAGCTGAAGGGCATCGACTTCAAGGAGGACGGCAACATCCTGGGGCACAAGCTGGAG
TACAACTACATCAGCCACAACGTCTATATCACCGCCGACAAGCAGAAGAACGGCATCAAGGCCAACTTCA
AGATCCGCCACAACATCAAGG
